>Addgene plasmid #239013 | pccGFP-MalE-neg-1E01 | addgene full sequence | sequence record 474397 | Addgene NGS Result
TTGAGATCCTTTTTTTCTGCGCGTAATCTGCTGCTTGCAAACAAAAAAACCACCGCTACCAGCGGTGGTT
TGTTTGCCGGATCAAGAGCTACCAACTCTTTTTCCGAAGGTAACTGGCTTCAGCAGAGCGCAGATACCAA
ATACTGTCCTTCTAGTGTAGCCGTAGTTAGGCCACCACTTCAAGAACTCTGTAGCACCGCCTACATACCT
CGCTCTGCTAATCCTGTTACCAGTGGCTGCTGCCAGTGGCGATAAGTCGTGTCTTACCGGGTTGGACTCA
AGACGATAGTTACCGGATAAGGCGCAGCGGTCGGGCTGAACGGGGGGTTCGTGCACACAGCCCAGCTTGG
AGCGAACGACCTACACCGAACTGAGATACCTACAGCGTGAGCTATGAGAAAGCGCCACGCTTCCCGAAGG
GAGAAAGGCGGACAGGTATCCGGTAAGCGGCAGGGTCGGAACAGGAGAGCGCACGAGGGAGCTTCCAGGG
GGAAACGCCTGGTATCTTTATAGTCCTGTCGGGTTTCGCCACCTCTGACTTGAGCGTCGATTTTTGTGAT
GCTCGTCAGGGGGGCGGAGCCTATGGAAAAACGCCAGCAACGCGGCCTTTTTACGGTTCCTGGCCTTTTG
CTGGCCTTTTGCTCACATGTTCTTTCCTGCGTTATCCCCTGATTCTGTGGATAACCGTATTACCGCCTTT
GAGTGAGCTGATACCGCTCGCCGCAGCCGAACGACCGAGCGCAGCGAGTCAGTGAGCGAGGAAGCGGAAG
AGCGCCTGATGCGGTATTTTCTCCTTACGCATCTGTGCGGTATTTCACACCGCATATGGTGCACTCTCAG
TACAATCTGCTCTGATGCCGCATAGTTAAGCCAGTATACACTCCGCTATCGCTACGTGACTGGGTCATGG
CTGCGCCCCGACACCCGCCAACACCCGCTGACGCGCCCTGACGGGCTTGTCTGCTCCCGGCATCCGCTTA
CAGACAAGCTGTGACCGTCTCCGGGAGCTGCATGTGTCAGAGGTTTTCACCGTCATCACCGAAACGCGCG
AGGCAGCTGCGGTAAAGCTCATCAGCGTGGTCGTGAAGCGATTCACAGATGTCTGCCTGTTCATCCGCGT
CCAGCTCGTTGAGTTTCTCCAGAAGCGTTAATGTCTGGCTTCTGATAAAGCGGGCCATGTTAAGGGCGGT
TTTTTCCTGTTTGGTCACTGATGCCTCCGTGTAAGGGGGATTTCTGTTCATGGGGGTAATGATACCGATG
AAACGAGAGAGGATGCTCACGATACGGGTTACTGATGATGAACATGCCCGGTTACTGGAACGTTGTGAGG
GTAAACAACTGGCGGTATGGATGCGGCGGGACCAGAGAAAAATCACTCAGGGTCAATGCCAGCGCTTCGT
TAATACAGATGTAGGTGTTCCACAGGGTAGCCAGCAGCATCCTGCGATGCAGATCCGGAACATAATGGTG
CAGGGCGCTGACTTCCGCGTTTCCAGACTTTACGAAACACGGAAACCGAAGACCATTCATGTTGTTGCTC
AGGTCGCAGACGTTTTGCAGCAGCAGTCGCTTCACGTTCGCTCGCGTATCGGTGATTCATTCTGCTAACC
AGTAAGGCAACCCCGCCAGCCTAGCCGGGTCCTCAACGACAGGAGCACGATCATGCGCACCCGTGGCCAG
GACCCAACGCTGCCCGACTGCTTTCCTGATGCAAAAACGAGGCTAGTTTACCGTATCTGTGGGGGGATGG
CTTGTAGATATGACGACAGGAAGAGTTTGTAGAAACGCAAAAAGGCCATCCGTCAGGATGGCCTTCTGCT
TAATTTGATGCCTGGCAGTTTATGGCGGGCGTCCTGCCCGCCACCCTCCGGGCCGTTGCTTCGCAACGTT
CAAATCCGCTCCCGGCGGATTTGTCCTACTCAGGAGAGCGTTCACCGACAAACAACAGATAAAACGAAAG
GCCCAGTCTTTCGACTGAGCCTTTCGTTTTATTTGATGCCTGGCAGTTCCCTACTCTCGCATGGGGAGAC
CCCACACTACCATCGGCGCTACGGCGTTTCACTTCTGAGTTCGGCATGGGGTCAGGTGGGACCACCGCGC
TACTGCCGCCAGGCAAATTCTGTTTTATCAGACCGCTTCTGCGTTCTGATTTAATCTGTATCAGGCTGAA
AATCTTCTCTCATCCGCCAAAACAGCCGAGATGCGCCGCGTGCGGCTGCTGGAGATGGCGGACGCGATGG
ATATGTTCTGCCAAGGGTTGGTTTGCGCATTCACAGTTCTCCGCAAGAATTGATTGGCTCCAATTCTTGG
AGTGGTGAATCCGTTAGCGAGGTGCCGCCTCGACGAATTTCTGCCATTCATCCGCTTATTATCACTTATT
CAGGCGTAGCAACCAGGCGTTTAAGGGCACCAATAACTGCCTTAAAAACTCATTTGTACAGTTCATCCAT
ACCATGCGTGATGCCCGCTGCGGTTACGAACTCCAGCAGAACCATGTGATCGCGTTTCTCGTTCGGATCT
TTAGACAGAACGCTTTGCGTGCTCAGATAGTGATTGTCTGGCAGCAGAACAGGACCATCACCGATTGGAG
TGTTTTGCTGGTAGTGATCAGCCAGCTGCACGCTGCCATCCTCCACGTTGTGGCGAATTTTAAAATTCGC
TTTAATGCCATTTTTTTGTTTATCGGCGGTGATGTAAACATTGTGGCTGTTAAAATTGTATTCCAGCTTA
TGGCCCAGGATATTGCCGTCTTCTTTAAAGTCAATGCCTTTCAGCTCAATGCGGTTTACCAGGGTATCGC
CTTCAAATTTCACTTCCGCACGCGTTTTGTACGTGCCGTCATCCTTAAAGGAAATCGTGCGTTCCTGCAC
ATAGCCTTCCGGCATGGCGGACTTGAAGAAGTCATGCTGCTTCATGTGGTCCGGATAACGAGCAAAGCAC
TGAACACCATAAGTCAGCGTCGTTACCAGAGTCGGCCAAGGTACCGGCAGTTTACCAGTAGTACAGATGA
ACTTCAGCGTCAGTTTACCATTAGTTGCGTCACCTTCACCCTCGCCACGCACGGAAAACTTATGACCGTT
GACATCACCATCCAGTTCCACCAGAATAGGGACGACACCAGTGAACAGCTCTTCGCCTTTGCCCATTTTA
GCTTCCTTAGCTCCTGAAAATCTCGTCGAAGCTCGGCGGATTTGTCCTACTCAAGCTTGCTCCCTTTGTT
TAACAGAAAAATAATTGATCAAAACAATTAAATAAGTAAATAAATTTGTATTATTTGAAATCAAAAATCA
AAAATCAAAAATCAAAAATCAAAAATCAAAAATCAAAATATACTATTTAGTCCTTTTTTATCATTTTCTG
TTTTTATCGGTAAACCCCGTTTCACTTCTAAGCTTGGCTGCAGGTCGACGGATCGATCCCCGGGAATTCC
TGGCAGTTTATGGCGGGCGTCCTGCCCGCCACCCTCCGGGCCGTTGCTTCGCAACGTTCAAATCCGCTCC
CGGCGGATTTGTCCTACTCAGGAGAGCGTTCACCGACAAACAACAGATAAAACGAAAGGCCCAGTCTTTC
GACTGAGCCTTTCGTTTTATTTGATGCCTGGGGAATTCTTGAAGACGAAAGGGCCTCGTGATACGCCTAT
TTTTATAGGTTAATGTCATGATAATAATGGTTTCTTAGGGGCGCGTTTCTTTATTAGTGGTTGCAGTCTC
GCTCATAATCGCTCCGTTTACTTCTGTTCCAAACAATTGATCCATTGAGACTCAATGGAATTACCTTGAT
GTGCAAGTGAGATATGGACAAAAAATGTAAATTCAAGGTCAAAACTCATAAAAACACTGTTTTTTGATCG
AGATTGGATTATTCTAAGTCTGCATTTTTATCAAAGAAGATAAAAAAACCAGTAAAGTCTGAGTGTTGGG
ACAGGGAGATACTGGGACATTAGATGTTCGGATTAGGACACAACTCAAAAGAGATTTCGATGAGTCATAT
TGGTACTAAATTCATTCTTGCTGAAAAATTTACCTTCGATCCCCTAAGCAATACTCTGATTGACAAAGAA
GATAGTGAAGAGATCATTCGATTAGGCAGCAACGAAAGCCGAATTCTTTGGCTGCTGGCCCAACGTCCAA
ACGAGGTGATTTCTCGCAATGATTTGCATGACTTTGTTTGGCGAGAGCAAGGTTTTGAAGTCGATGATTC
CAGCTTAACCCAAGCCATTTCGACTCTGCGCAAAATGCTCAAAGATTCGACAAAGTCCCCACAATACGTC
AAAACGGTTCCGAAGCGCGGTTACCAATTGATCGCCCGAGTGGAAACGGTTGAAGAAGAGATGGCTCGCG
AAAACGAAGCTGCTCATGACATCTCTCAGCCAGAATCTGTCAATGAATACGCAGAATCAAGCAGTGTGCC
TTCATCAGCCACTGTAGTGAACACACCGCAGCCAGCCAATGTCGTGGCGAATAAATCGGCTCCAAACTTG
GGGAATCGAGCTAGCTTTGCGCTGGGCCTGGGCTTTTGCCTGCCGGCGGGCACCAGCCTGAGCGTGTTGA
TCCTGATCAACCCAAGCCAATCCAGCTTTAAACCCCTAACGGATATCAAAATCGAAGAAGGTAAACTGGT
AATCTGGATTAACGGCGATAAAGGCTATAACGGTCTCGCTGAAGTCGGTAAGAAATTCGAGAAAGATACC
GGAATTAAAGTCACCGTTGAGCATCCGGATAAACTGGAAGAGAAATTCCCACAGGTTGCGGCAACTGGCG
ATGGCCCTGACATTATCTTCTGGGCACACGACCGCTTTGGTGGCTACGCTCAATCTGGCCTGTTGGCTGA
AATCACCCCGGACAAAGCGTTCCAGGACAAGCTGTATCCGTTTACCTGGGATGCCGTACGTTACAACGGC
AAGCTGATTGCTTACCCGATCGCTGTTGAAGCGTTATCGCTGATTTATAACAAAGATCTGCTGCCGAACC
CGCCAAAAACCTGGGAAGAGATCCCGGCGCTGGATAAAGAACTGAAAGCGAAAGGTAAGAGCGCGCTGAT
GTTCAACCTGCAAGAACCGTACTTCACCTGGCCGCTGATTGCTGCTGACGGGGGTTATGCGTTCAAGTAT
GAAAACGGCAAGTACGACATTAAAGACGTGGGCGTGGATAACGCTGGCGCGAAAGCGGGTCTGACCTTCC
TGGTTGACCTGATTAAAAACAAACACATGAATGCAGACACCGATTACTCCATCGCAGAAGCTGCCTTTAA
TAAAGGCGAAACAGCGATGACCATCAACGGCCCGTGGGCATGGTCCAACATCGACACCAGCAAAGTGAAT
TATGGTGTAACGGTACTGCCGACCTTCAAGGGTCAACCATCCAAACCGTTCGTTGGCGTGCTGAGCGCAG
GTATTAACGCCGCCAGTCCGAACAAAGAGCTGGCGAAAGAGTTCCTCGAAAACTATCTGCTGACTGATGA
AGGTCTGGAAGCGGTTAATAAAGACAAACCGCTGGGTGCCGTAGCGCTGAAGTCTTACGAGGAAGAGTTG
GCGAAAGATCCACGTATTGCCGCCACCATGGAAAACGCCCAGAAAGGTGAAATCATGCCGAACATCCCGC
AGATGTCCGCTTTCTGGTATGCCGTGCGTACTGCGGTGATCAACGCCGCCAGCGGTCGTCAGACTGTCGA
TGAAGCCCTGAAAGACGCGCAGACTAATTCGAGCTCGGTACCCGGCCGGGGATCTTAATCTAGCAGGTGG
CACTTTTCGGGGAAATGTGCGCGGAACCCCTATTTGTTTATTTTTCTAAATACATTCAAATATGTATCCG
CTCATGAGACAATAACCCTGATAAATGCTTCAATAATATTGAAAAAGGAAGAGTATGAGTATTCAACATT
TCCGTGTCGCCCTTATTCCCTTTTTTGCGGCATTTTGCCTTCCTGTTTTTGCTCACCCAGAAACGCTGGT
GAAAGTAAAAGATGCTGAAGATCAGTTGGGTGCACGAGTGGGTTACATCGAACTGGATCTCAACAGCGGT
AAGATCCTTGAGAGTTTTCGCCCCGAAGAACGTTTTCCAATGATGAGCACTTTTAAAGTTCTGCTATGTG
GCGCGGTATTATCCCGTGTTGACGCCGGGCAAGAGCAACTCGGTCGCCGCATACACTATTCTCAGAATGA
CTTGGTTGAGTACTCACCAGTCACAGAAAAGCATCTTACGGATGGCATGACAGTAAGAGAATTATGCAGT
GCTGCCATAACCATGAGTGATAACACTGCGGCCAACTTACTTCTGACAACGATCGGAGGACCGAAGGAGC
TAACCGCTTTTTTGCACAACATGGGGGATCATGTAACTCGCCTTGATCGTTGGGAACCGGAGCTGAATGA
AGCCATACCAAACGACGAGCGTGACACCACGATGCCTGCAGCAATGGCAACAACGTTGCGCAAACTATTA
ACTGGCGAACTACTTACTCTAGCTTCCCGGCAACAATTAATAGACTGGATGGAGGCGGATAAAGTTGCAG
GACCACTTCTGCGCTCGGCCCTTCCGGCTGGCTGGTTTATTGCTGATAAATCTGGAGCCGGTGAGCGTGG
GTCTCGCGGTATCATTGCAGCACTGGGGCCAGATGGTAAGCCCTCCCGTATCGTAGTTATCTACACGACG
GGGAGTCAGGCAACTATGGATGAACGAAATAGACAGATCGCTGAGATAGGTGCCTCACTGATTAAGCATT
GGTAACTGTCAGACCAAGTTTACTCATATATACTTTAGATTGATTTAAAACTTCATTTTTAATTTAAAAG
GATCTAGGTGAAGATCCTTTTTGATAATCTCATGACCAAAATCCCTTAACGTGAGTTTTCGTTCCACTGA
GCGTCAGACCCCGTAGAAAAGATCAAAGGATCTTC
Features (pLannotate 1.2.2; 16 found; start..end, strand, type, name):
      1..589     +  rep_origin     ori: high-copy-number ColE1/pMB1/pBR322/pUC origin of replication
    775..915     -  misc_feature   bom: basis of mobility region from pBR322
   1017..1208    -  CDS            rop: Rop protein, which maintains plasmids at low copy number; rop
   1225..1605    +  CDS            YPB1_ECOLX: Protein predicted: Swiss-Prot protein existence level 4. From Escherichia coli.
   1790..1817    -  terminator     rrnB T2 terminator: transcription terminator T2 from the E. coli rrnB gene
   1909..1995    -  terminator     rrnB T1 terminator: Escherichia coli rrnB; transcription terminator T1 from the E. coli rrnB gene
   1997..2112    -  ncRNA          5S rRNA: Accession: RF00001 - 5S ribosomal RNA
   2433..3146    -  CDS            Superfolder GFP: Superfolder GFP is a basic (constitutively fluorescent) green fluorescent protein published in 2005, derived from Aequorea victoria. It is reported to be a very rapidly-maturing weak dimer.
   3147..3175    -  promoter       cat promoter (fragment): promoter of the E. coli cat gene encoding chloramphenicol acetyltransferase
   3326..3388    -  CDS            zot (fragment): ZOT_VIBCH - Experimental evidence at protein level: Swiss-Prot protein existence level 1. Increases the permeability of the small intestine mucosa by affecting the structure of intercellular tight junctions (zonula occludens). From Vibrio cholerae serotype O1 (strain ATCC 39315 / El Tor Inaba N16961).
   3507..3593    -  terminator     rrnB T1 terminator: Escherichia coli rrnB; transcription terminator T1 from the E. coli rrnB gene
   3944..4591    +  CDS            toxR (fragment): TOXR_VIBCH - Protein predicted: Swiss-Prot protein existence level 4. This transcription activator controls cholera toxin, pilus colonization factor and outer membrane protein expression in V.cholerae. It binds to the 5'-TTTTGAT-3' tandemly repeated DNA sequence in the cholera toxin promoter region. ToxS interacts with the C-terminal periplasmic domain of ToxR, stimulating its activity. It activates transcription at the promoters for tcpI and tcpA and this is presumably via ToxT. From Vibrio cholerae serotype O1 (strain ATCC 39315 / El Tor Inaba N16961).
   4598..5695    +  CDS            MBP: maltose binding protein from E. coli; malE (mutated); This version of the gene does not encode a signal sequence, so MBP will remain in the cytosol.
   5696..5715    +  misc_feature   MCS (fragment): pUC18/19 multiple cloning site
   5760..5864    +  promoter       AmpR promoter: bla
   5865..6725    +  CDS            AmpR: β-lactamase; bla; confers resistance to ampicillin, carbenicillin, and related antibiotics
