[The description below was written by a language model from this plasmid's Addgene catalogue record and pLannotate feature annotations shown in this document.]
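Description:
pccGFP-MalE-neg-1E01 is a high-copy bacterial expression plasmid built on the pccGFPKAN backbone of the TOXGREEN system, which reports transmembrane helix association in the E. coli inner membrane. It replicates from a ColE1/pMB1-type origin, with pBR322-derived bom and rop sequences also annotated, and is selected with ampicillin through the bla gene and its own promoter.

The payload is a chimeric open reading frame in which the cytoplasmic DNA-binding domain of Vibrio cholerae ToxR is fused at the N-terminus, and E. coli maltose-binding protein (MBP, MalE) at the C-terminus, of a short transmembrane segment cloned between NheI and BamHI sites. Here the segment is a 51 bp insert derived from the transmembrane domain of human GBGT1, carrying L6F and L15P substitutions and a deletion of residues 23–26. The promoter driving the fusion is not annotated. On the opposite strand, a superfolder GFP reporter followed by rrnB terminators lies downstream of Vibrio cholerae-derived sequence (annotated as a zot fragment, next to a short cat promoter fragment). In TOXGREEN designs this region supplies the ToxR-responsive cholera toxin promoter, so that helix-driven dimerisation of ToxR switches on GFP.

In this assay family, MBP also tests membrane insertion: only correctly inserted chimeras place MBP in the periplasm and allow a malE-deficient host to grow on maltose. The record states that this clone serves as the negative control for the liquid MalE complementation assay, implying that the mutated segment fails to insert properly, although the record does not say so. The sequenced record is 6,895 nt, shorter than the 7,426 bp listed in the catalogue, and the record does not explain the difference.
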