Addgene plasmid #239013: pccGFP-MalE-neg-1E01
Purpose: Negative control for liquid MalE complementation assay
Depositing lab: Alessandro Senes. Depositing organization: University of Wisconsin, Madison. Publication: High-throughput discovery of transmembrane helix dimers from human single-pass membrane proteins with TOXGREEN sort-seq. Anderson SM, Choi J, Cushman EM, Leander M, Raman S, Senes A. bioRxiv 2025.04.22.650048 10.1101/2025.04.22.650048.
Backbone
  Vector backbone: pccGFPKAN
  Backbone size w/o insert (bp): 7375
  Total vector size (bp): 7426
  Vector type: Bacterial Expression
Growth in bacteria
  Bacterial resistance: Ampicillin, 100 μg/mL
  Growth temperature: 37°C
  Growth strain: DH5alpha
  Copy number: High Copy
Gene/Insert
  Gene/Insert name: transmembrane domain of GBGT1
  Species: H. sapiens (human)
  Insert size (bp): 51
  Mutation: Changed Leucine 6 to phenylalanine, changed Leucine 15 to Proline, and deleted amino acids 23-26
  Tag / fusion protein: ToxR (N terminal on backbone); MBP (C terminal on backbone)
  Cloning method: Restriction Enzyme; 5′ cloning site NheI (not destroyed); 3′ cloning site BamHI (destroyed during cloning)
  Sequencing primers: 5′ acggttgaagaagagatggctcgc
Terms and licenses: Academic/Nonprofit Terms; Industry Terms: Not Available to Industry
How to cite: pccGFP-MalE-neg-1E01 was a gift from Alessandro Senes (Addgene plasmid # 239013 ; http://n2t.net/addgene:239013 ; RRID:Addgene_239013)
